Addgene plasmid #142413: TFORF2402
Purpose: Lentiviral vector for overexpressing transcription factor ORFs with unique 24-bp barcodes. Barcodes facilitate identification of transcription factors in pooled screens.
Depositing lab: Feng Zhang. Publication: A transcription factor atlas of directed differentiation. Joung J, Ma S, Tay T, Geiger-Schuller KR, Kirchgatterer PC, Verdine VK, Guo B, Arias-Garcia MA, Allen WE, Singh A, Kuksenko O, Abudayyeh OO, Gootenberg JS, Fu Z, Macrae RK, Buenrostro JD, Regev A, Zhang F. Cell. 2023 Jan 5;186(1):209-229.e26. doi: 10.1016/j.cell.2022.11.026. PubMed 36608654.
Backbone
  Vector backbone: pLX_TRC317
  Backbone manufacturer: Broad Institute Genetic Perturbation Platform
  Backbone size w/o insert (bp): 8264
  Vector type: Mammalian Expression, Lentiviral
  Selectable markers: Puromycin
Growth in bacteria
  Bacterial resistance: Ampicillin, 100 μg/mL
  Growth temperature: 37°C
  Growth strain: NEB Stable
  Copy number: High Copy
Gene/Insert
  Gene/Insert name: NFE2L2
  Species: H. sapiens (human)
  Insert size (bp): 1850
  Entrez Gene: NFE2L2 (a.k.a. HEBP1, IMDDHH, NRF2, Nrf-2)
  Promoter: EF1a
  Cloning method: Unknown
  Sequencing primers: 5′ GGGTGGAGACTGAAGTTAGGCCAG; 3′ CACATAGCGTAAAAGGAGCAACATAG
Terms and licenses: Academic/Nonprofit Terms; Industry Terms: Not Available to Industry
Depositor comments: NM_001145413,ENST00000446151 . The transcription factor ORF portion of this plasmid was synthesized by Genewiz. Please test multiple small colonies in case of plasmid recombination. To make this collection available in a timely manner, a portion of this collection was not fully sequenced by Addgene. If an Addgene verified full plasmid sequence is not available, please contact us prior to placing an order to request the full sequence.
How to cite: TFORF2402 was a gift from Feng Zhang (Addgene plasmid # 142413 ; http://n2t.net/addgene:142413 ; RRID:Addgene_142413)
