[The description below was written by a language model from this plasmid's Addgene catalogue record and pLannotate feature annotations shown in this document.]
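Description:
TFORF2402 is a lentiviral mammalian expression plasmid built on the pLX_TRC317 backbone, one member of a large barcoded collection of transcription factor open reading frames. It carries human NFE2L2 (also known as NRF2), a synthesized ORF corresponding to a specific annotated transcript isoform, placed directly downstream of the strong constitutive EF-1α promoter and followed by a WPRE to enhance transcript stability and expression. According to the record, each construct in the collection also carries a unique 24-bp barcode that identifies the transcription factor in pooled experiments. The barcode is not annotated in the feature table, though it may lie in the short region between the ORF and the WPRE, where only a small U6 promoter fragment is called.

The viral framework is a third-generation, self-inactivating design. An RSV promoter drives a truncated HIV-1 5' LTR, followed by the Ψ packaging signal with a gag fragment, the RRE for Rev-dependent export of the genomic RNA, and a cPPT/CTS. The ΔU3 3' LTR is followed by an SV40 polyadenylation signal. Upstream of the EF-1α cassette, an SV40 early promoter drives puromycin N-acetyltransferase, allowing selection of transduced cells. In bacteria the plasmid is maintained through a high-copy pUC-type origin and ampicillin resistance. An f1 origin and residual lac, T7 and T3 elements remain from the cloning backbone. The depositor notes that the plasmid can recombine during propagation, a common issue with LTR-containing vectors.

The construct is intended for producing lentivirus to overexpress NFE2L2 in mammalian cells, individually or in pooled overexpression screens. In pooled screens, barcode readout links each cell's phenotype to the transcription factor delivered, as in studies of directed differentiation.
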