Features (pLannotate 1.2.2; 31 found; start..end, strand, type, name):
      5..231     +  promoter       RSV promoter: Rous sarcoma virus enhancer/promoter
    232..412     +  LTR            5' LTR (truncated): truncated 5' long terminal repeat (LTR) from HIV-1
    459..584     +  misc_feature   HIV-1 Ψ: packaging signal of human immunodeficiency virus type 1
    568..931     +  CDS            HIV-1 gag (fragment): gag protein from human immunodeficiency virus 1; gag
   1077..1310    +  misc_feature   RRE: The Rev response element (RRE) of HIV-1 allows for Rev-dependent mRNA export from the nucleus to the cytoplasm.
   1687..1713    +  CDS            Rev (fragment): human immunodeficiency virus 1 (HIV-1) Rev protein; rev; enhances nuclear export of unspliced and incompletely spliced viral mRNAs
   1720..1743    +  promoter       SV40 promoter (fragment): SV40 early promoter
   1744..1815    +  promoter       SV40 promoter (fragment): SV40 enhancer and early promoter
   1839..1974    +  rep_origin     SV40 ori: SV40 origin of replication
   2020..2616    +  CDS            PuroR (fragment): puromycin N-acetyltransferase; pac from Streptomyces; confers resistance to puromycin
   2665..2782    +  misc_feature   cPPT/CTS: central polypurine tract and central termination sequence of HIV-1
   2847..2913    +  CDS            small t antigen (fragment): SV40 (simian virus 40) small t antigen
   2920..4098    +  promoter       EF-1α promoter: strong constitutive promoter for human elongation factor EF-1α
   4103..5860    +  CDS            NFE2L2: NF2L2_HUMAN - Also known as NRF2 From Homo sapiens (Human).
   5876..5929    +  promoter       U6 promoter (fragment): RNA polymerase III promoter for human U6 snRNA
   5971..6559    +  misc_feature   WPRE: woodchuck hepatitis virus posttranscriptional regulatory element
   6610..6629    +  misc_feature   cPPT/CTS (fragment): central polypurine tract and central termination sequence of HIV-1
   6631..6864    +  LTR            3' LTR (ΔU3): self-inactivating 3' long terminal repeat (LTR) from HIV-1
   6942..7063    +  polyA_signal   SV40 poly(A) signal: SV40 polyadenylation signal
   7103..7238    +  rep_origin     SV40 ori: SV40 origin of replication
   7259..7277    -  promoter       T7 promoter: promoter for bacteriophage T7 RNA polymerase
   7285..7440    +  CDS            lacZα (fragment): LacZα fragment of β-galactosidase; lacZ fragment
   7445..7873    +  rep_origin     f1 ori (sequence partly withheld): f1 bacteriophage origin of replication; arrow indicates direction of (+) strand synthesis
   7926..8030    +  promoter       AmpR promoter: bla
   8031..8891    +  CDS            AmpR: β-lactamase; bla; confers resistance to ampicillin, carbenicillin, and related antibiotics
   9062..9650    +  rep_origin     ori: high-copy-number ColE1/pMB1/pBR322/pUC origin of replication
   9833..9925    +  CDS            lacI (fragment): lac repressor; lacI; The lac repressor binds to the lac operator to inhibit transcription in E. coli. This inhibition can be relieved by adding lactose or isopropyl-β-D-thiogalactopyranoside (IPTG).
   9938..9959    +  protein_bind   CAP binding site: CAP binding activates transcription in the presence of cAMP. E. coli catabolite activator protein
   9974..10004   +  promoter       lac promoter: promoter for the E. coli lac operon
  10012..10028   +  protein_bind   lac operator: The lac repressor binds to the lac operator to inhibit transcription in E. coli. This inhibition can be relieved by adding lactose or isopropyl-β-D-thiogalactopyranoside (IPTG). lac repressor encoded by lacI
  10073..10091   +  promoter       T3 promoter: promoter for bacteriophage T3 RNA polymerase
>Addgene plasmid #142413 | TFORF2402 | addgene full sequence | sequence record 396964 | Addgene NGS Result
TTAATGTAGTCTTATGCAATACTCTTGTAGTCTTGCAACATGGTAACGATGAGTTAGCAACATGCCTTAC
AAGGAGAGAAAAAGCACCGTGCATGCCGATTGGTGGAAGTAAGGTGGTACGATCGTGCCTTATTAGGAAG
GCAACAGACGGGTCTGACATGGATTGGACGAACCACTGAATTGCCGCATTGCAGAGATATTGTATTTAAG
TGCCTAGCTCGATACATAAACGGGTCTCTCTGGTTAGACCAGATCTGAGCCTGGGAGCTCTCTGGCTAAC
TAGGGAACCCACTGCTTAAGCCTCAATAAAGCTTGCCTTGAGTGCTTCAAGTAGTGTGTGCCCGTCTGTT
GTGTGACTCTGGTAACTAGAGATCCCTCAGACCCTTTTAGTCAGTGTGGAAAATCTCTAGCAGTGGCGCC
CGAACAGGGACTTGAAAGCGAAAGGGAAACCAGAGGAGCTCTCTCGACGCAGGACTCGGCTTGCTGAAGC
GCGCACGGCAAGAGGCGAGGGGCGGCGACTGGTGAGTACGCCAAAAATTTTGACTAGCGGAGGCTAGAAG
GAGAGAGATGGGTGCGAGAGCGTCAGTATTAAGCGGGGGAGAATTAGATCGCGATGGGAAAAAATTCGGT
TAAGGCCAGGGGGAAAGAAAAAATATAAATTAAAACATATAGTATGGGCAAGCAGGGAGCTAGAACGATT
CGCAGTTAATCCTGGCCTGTTAGAAACATCAGAAGGCTGTAGACAAATACTGGGACAGCTACAACCATCC
CTTCAGACAGGATCAGAAGAACTTAGATCATTATATAATACAGTAGCAACCCTCTATTGTGTGCATCAAA
GGATAGAGATAAAAGACACCAAGGAAGCTTTAGACAAGATAGAGGAAGAGCAAAACAAAAGTAAGACCAC
CGCACAGCAAGCGGCCGCTGATCTTCAGACCTGGAGGAGGAGATATGAGGGACAATTGGAGAAGTGAATT
ATATAAATATAAAGTAGTAAAAATTGAACCATTAGGAGTAGCACCCACCAAGGCAAAGAGAAGAGTGGTG
CAGAGAGAAAAAAGAGCAGTGGGAATAGGAGCTTTGTTCCTTGGGTTCTTGGGAGCAGCAGGAAGCACTA
TGGGCGCAGCGTCAATGACGCTGACGGTACAGGCCAGACAATTATTGTCTGGTATAGTGCAGCAGCAGAA
CAATTTGCTGAGGGCTATTGAGGCGCAACAGCATCTGTTGCAACTCACAGTCTGGGGCATCAAGCAGCTC
CAGGCAAGAATCCTGGCTGTGGAAAGATACCTAAAGGATCAACAGCTCCTGGGGATTTGGGGTTGCTCTG
GAAAACTCATTTGCACCACTGCTGTGCCTTGGAATGCTAGTTGGAGTAATAAATCTCTGGAACAGATTTG
GAATCACACGACCTGGATGGAGTGGGACAGAGAAATTAACAATTACACAAGCTTAATACACTCCTTAATT
GAAGAATCGCAAAACCAGCAAGAAAAGAATGAACAAGAATTATTGGAATTAGATAAATGGGCAAGTTTGT
GGAATTGGTTTAACATAACAAATTGGCTGTGGTATATAAAATTATTCATAATGATAGTAGGAGGCTTGGT
AGGTTTAAGAATAGTTTTTGCTGTACTTTCTATAGTGAATAGAGTTAGGCAGGGATATTCACCATTATCG
TTTCAGACCCACCTCCCAACCCCGAGGGGACCCATGCATTGCATCTCAATTAGTCAGCAACCAGGTGTGG
AAAGTCCCCAGGCTCCCCAGCAGGCAGAAGTATGCAAAGCATGCGTCTCAATTAGTCAGCAACCATAGTC
CCGCCCCTAACTCCGCCCATCCCGCCCCTAACTCCGCCCAGTTCCGCCCATTCTCCGCCCCATGGCTGAC
TAATTTTTTTTATTTATGCAGAGGCCGAGGCCGCCTCGGCCTCTGAGCTATTCCAGAAGTAGTGAGGAGG
CTTTTTTGGAGGCCTAGGCTTTTGCAAAAAGCTTTCTAGAGGTACCACCGGAGCTTACCATGACCGAGTA
CAAGCCCACGGTGCGCCTCGCCACCCGCGACGACGTCCCCAGGGCCGTACGCACCCTCGCCGCCGCGTTC
GCCGACTACCCCGCCACGCGCCACACCGTCGATCCGGACCGCCACATCGAGCGGGTCACCGAGCTGCAAG
AACTCTTCCTCACGCGCGTCGGGCTCGACATCGGCAAGGTGTGGGTCGCGGACGACGGCGCCGCCGTGGC
GGTCTGGACCACGCCGGAGAGCGTCGAAGCGGGGGCGGTGTTCGCCGAGATCGGCCCGCGCATGGCCGAG
TTGAGCGGTTCCCGGCTGGCCGCGCAGCAACAGATGGAAGGCCTCCTGGCGCCGCACCGGCCCAAGGAGC
CCGCGTGGTTCCTGGCCACCGTCGGCGTCTCGCCCGACCACCAGGGCAAGGGTCTGGGCAGCGCCGTCGT
GCTCCCCGGAGTGGAGGCGGCCGAGCGCGCCGGGGTGCCCGCCTTCCTGGAGACCTCCGCGCCCCGCAAC
CTCCCCTTCTACGAGCGGCTCGGCTTCACCGTCACCGCCGACGTCGAGGTGCCCGAAGGACCGCGCACCT
GGTGCATGACCCGCAAGCCCGGTGCCAGTTAACGAATTCTAGATCTTGAGACAAATGGCAGTATTCATCC
ACAATTTTAAAAGAAAAGGGGGGATTGGGGGGTACAGTGCAGGGGAAAGAATAGTAGACATAATAGCAAC
AGACATACAAACTAAAGAATTACAAAAACAAATTACAAAAATTCAAAATTTTCGGGTTTATTACAGGGAC
AGCAGAGATCCACTTTGGCGCCGGCTCGAGGCCTGCAGGTGCAAAGATGGATAAAGTTTTAAACAGAGAG
GAATCTTTGCAGCTAATGGACCTTCTAGGTCTTGAAAGGAGTGGGAATTGGCTCCGGTGCCCGTCAGTGG
GCAGAGCGCACATCGCCCACAGTCCCCGAGAAGTTGGGGGGAGGGGTCGGCAATTGAACCGGTGCCTAGA
GAAGGTGGCGCGGGGTAAACTGGGAAAGTGATGTCGTGTACTGGCTCCGCCTTTTTCCCGAGGGTGGGGG
AGAACCGTATATAAGTGCAGTAGTCGCCGTGAACGTTCTTTTTCGCAACGGGTTTGCCGCCAGAACACAG
GTAAGTGCCGTGTGTGGTTCCCGCGGGCCTGGCCTCTTTACGGGTTATGGCCCTTGCGTGCCTTGAATTA
CTTCCACCTGGCTGCAGTACGTGATTCTTGATCCCGAGCTTCGGGTTGGAAGTGGGTGGGAGAGTTCGAG
GCCTTGCGCTTAAGGAGCCCCTTCGCCTCGTGCTTGAGTTGAGGCCTGGCCTGGGCGCTGGGGCCGCCGC
GTGCGAATCTGGTGGCACCTTCGCGCCTGTCTCGCTGCTTTCGATAAGTCTCTAGCCATTTAAAATTTTT
GATGACCTGCTGCGACGCTTTTTTTCTGGCAAGATAGTCTTGTAAATGCGGGCCAAGATCTGCACACTGG
TATTTCGGTTTTTGGGGCCGCGGGCGGCGACGGGGCCCGTGCGTCCCAGCGCACATGTTCGGCGAGGCGG
GGCCTGCGAGCGCGGCCACCGAGAATCGGACGGGGGTAGTCTCAAGCTGGCCGGCCTGCTCTGGTGCCTG
GCCTCGCGCCGCCGTGTATCGCCCCGCCCTGGGCGGCAAGGCTGGCCCGGTCGGCACCAGTTGCGTGAGC
GGAAAGATGGCCGCTTCCCGGCCCTGCTGCAGGGAGCTCAAAATGGAGGACGCGGCGCTCGGGAGAGCGG
GCGGGTGAGTCACCCACACAAAGGAAAAGGGCCTTTCCGTCCTCAGCCGTCGCTTCATGTGACTCCACGG
AGTACCGGGCGCCGTCCAGGCACCTCGATTAGTTCTCGAGCTTTTGGAGTACGTCGTCTTTAGGTTGGGG
GGAGGGGTTTTATGCGATGGAGTTTCCCCACACTGAGTGGGTGGAGACTGAAGTTAGGCCAGCTTGGCAC
TTGATGTAATTCTCCTTGGAATTTGCCCTTTTTGAGTTTGGATCTTGGTTCATTCTCAAGCCTCAGACAG
TGGTTCAAAGTTTTTTTCTTCCATTTCAGGTGTCGTGAGGCTAGCACCGCCACCATGGATTTGATTGACA
TACTTTGGAGGCAAGATATAGATCTTGGAGTAAGTCGAGAAGTATTTGACTTCAGTCAGCGACGGAAAGA
GTATGAGCTGGAAAAACAGAAAAAACTTGAAAAGGAAAGACAAGAACAACTCCAAAAGGAGCAAGAGAAA
GCCTTTTTCGCTCAGTTACAACTAGATGAAGAGACAGGTGAATTTCTCCCAATTCAGCCAGCCCAGCACA
TCCAGTCAGAAACCAGTGGATCTGCCAACTACTCCCAGGTTGCCCACATTCCCAAATCAGATGCTTTGTA
CTTTGATGACTGCATGCAGCTTTTGGCGCAGACATTCCCGTTTGTAGATGACAATGAGTCACTTGTTCCT
GATATTCCCGGTCACATCGAGAGCCCAGTCTTCATTGCTACTAATCAGGCTCAGTCACCTGAAACTTCTG
TTGCTCAGGTAGCCCCTGTTGATTTAGACGGTATGCAACAGGACATTGAGCAAGTTTGGGAGGAGCTATT
ATCCATTCCTGAGTTACAGTGTCTTAATATTGAAAATGACAAGCTGGTTGAGACTACCATGGTTCCAAGT
CCAGAAGCCAAACTGACAGAAGTTGACAATTATCATTTTTACTCATCTATACCCTCAATGGAAAAAGAAG
TAGGTAACTGTAGTCCACATTTTCTTAATGCTTTTGAGGATTCCTTCAGCAGCATCCTCTCCACAGAAGA
CCCCAACCAGTTGACAGTGAACTCATTAAATTCAGATGCCACAGTCAACACAGATTTTGGTGATGAATTT
TATTCTGCTTTCATAGCTGAGCCCAGTATCAGCAACAGCATGCCCTCACCTGCTACTTTAAGCCATTCAC
TCTCTGAACTTCTAAATGGGCCCATTGATGTTTCTGATCTATCACTTTGCAAAGCTTTCAACCAAAACCA
CCCTGAAAGCACAGCAGAATTCAATGATTCTGACTCCGGCATTTCACTAAACACAAGTCCCAGTGTGGCA
TCACCAGAACACTCAGTGGAATCTTCCAGCTATGGAGACACACTACTTGGCCTCAGTGATTCTGAAGTGG
AAGAGCTAGATAGTGCCCCTGGAAGTGTCAAACAGAATGGTCCTAAAACACCAGTACATTCTTCTGGGGA
TATGGTACAACCCTTGTCACCATCTCAGGGGCAGAGCACTCACGTGCATGATGCCCAATGTGAGAACACA
CCAGAGAAAGAATTGCCTGTAAGTCCTGGTCATCGGAAAACCCCATTCACAAAAGACAAACATTCAAGCC
GCTTGGAGGCTCATCTCACAAGAGATGAACTTAGGGCAAAAGCTCTCCATATCCCATTCCCTGTAGAAAA
AATCATTAACCTCCCTGTTGTTGACTTCAACGAAATGATGTCCAAAGAGCAGTTCAATGAAGCTCAACTT
GCATTAATTCGGGATATACGTAGGAGGGGTAAGAATAAAGTGGCTGCTCAGAATTGCAGAAAAAGAAAAC
TGGAAAATATAGTAGAACTAGAGCAAGATTTAGATCATTTGAAAGATGAAAAAGAAAAATTGCTCAAAGA
AAAAGGAGAAAATGACAAAAGCCTTCACCTACTGAAAAAACAACTCAGCACCTTATATCTCGAAGTTTTC
AGCATGCTACGTGATGAAGATGGAAAACCTTATTCTCCTAGTGAATACTCCCTGCAGCAAACAAGAGATG
GCAATGTTTTCCTTGTTCCCAAAAGTAAGAAGCCAGATGTTAAGAAAAACTAGTAATGAACTAGTCCGTA
ACTTGAAAGTATTTCGATTTCTTGGCTTTATATATCTTGTGGAAAGGACGAGATGTGTGAAAGATGCTAT
CGAGGACGCGTTAAGTCGACAATCAACCTCTGGATTACAAAATTTGTGAAAGATTGACTGGTATTCTTAA
CTATGTTGCTCCTTTTACGCTATGTGGATACGCTGCTTTAATGCCTTTGTATCATGCTATTGCTTCCCGT
ATGGCTTTCATTTTCTCCTCCTTGTATAAATCCTGGTTGCTGTCTCTTTATGAGGAGTTGTGGCCCGTTG
TCAGGCAACGTGGCGTGGTGTGCACTGTGTTTGCTGACGCAACCCCCACTGGTTGGGGCATTGCCACCAC
CTGTCAGCTCCTTTCCGGGACTTTCGCTTTCCCCCTCCCTATTGCCACGGCGGAACTCATCGCCGCCTGC
CTTGCCCGCTGCTGGACAGGGGCTCGGCTGTTGGGCACTGACAATTCCGTGGTGTTGTCGGGGAAATCAT
CGTCCTTTCCTTGGCTGCTCGCCTGTGTTGCCACCTGGATTCTGCGCGGGACGTCCTTCTGCTACGTCCC
TTCGGCCCTCAATCCAGCGGACCTTCCTTCCCGCGGCCTGCTGCCGGCTCTGCGGCCTCTTCCGCGTCTT
CGCCTTCGCCCTCAGACGAGTCGGATCTCCCTTTGGGCCGCCTCCCCGCGTCGACTTTAAGACCAATGAC
TTACAAGGCAGCTGTAGATCTTAGCCACTTTTTAAAAGAAAAGGGGGGACTGGAAGGGCTAATTCACTCC
CAACGAAGACAAGATCTGCTTTTTGCTTGTACTGGGTCTCTCTGGTTAGACCAGATCTGAGCCTGGGAGC
TCTCTGGCTAACTAGGGAACCCACTGCTTAAGCCTCAATAAAGCTTGCCTTGAGTGCTTCAAGTAGTGTG
TGCCCGTCTGTTGTGTGACTCTGGTAACTAGAGATCCCTCAGACCCTTTTAGTCAGTGTGGAAAATCTCT
AGCAGTACGTATAGTAGTTCATGTCATCTTATTATTCAGTATTTATAACTTGCAAAGAAATGAATATCAG
AGAGTGAGAGGAACTTGTTTATTGCAGCTTATAATGGTTACAAATAAAGCAATAGCATCACAAATTTCAC
AAATAAAGCATTTTTTTCACTGCATTCTAGTTGTGGTTTGTCCAAACTCATCAATGTATCTTATCATGTC
TGGCTCTAGCTATCCCGCCCCTAACTCCGCCCATCCCGCCCCTAACTCCGCCCAGTTCCGCCCATTCTCC
GCCCCATGGCTGACTAATTTTTTTTATTTATGCAGAGGCCGAGGCCGCCTCGGCCTCTGAGCTATTCCAG
AAGTAGTGAGGAGGCTTTTTTGGAGGCCTAGGGACGTACCCAATTCGCCCTATAGTGAGTCGTATTACGC
GCGCTCACTGGCCGTCGTTTTACAACGTCGTGACTGGGAAAACCCTGGCGTTACCCAACTTAATCGCCTT
GCAGCACATCCCCCTTTCGCCAGCTGGCGTAATAGCGAAGAGGCCCGCACCGATCGCCCTTCCCAACAGT
TGCGCAGCCTGAATGGCGAATGGG
[124 nt withheld, positions 7445-7568]
C
[91 nt withheld, positions 7570-7660]
A
[49 nt withheld, positions 7662-7710]
CCTTTGACGTTGGAGTCCACGTTCTTT
[37 nt withheld, positions 7738-7774]
ACCCTATCTCGGTCTATTCTTTTGATTTATAAGGGATTTTGCCGATTTCGGCCTATTGGTTAAAAAATGA
GCTGATTTAACAAAAATTTAACGCGAATTTTAACAAAATATTAACGCTTACAATTTAGGTGGCACTTTTC
GGGGAAATGTGCGCGGAACCCCTATTTGTTTATTTTTCTAAATACATTCAAATATGTATCCGCTCATGAG
ACAATAACCCTGATAAATGCTTCAATAATATTGAAAAAGGAAGAGTATGAGTATTCAACATTTCCGTGTC
GCCCTTATTCCCTTTTTTGCGGCATTTTGCCTTCCTGTTTTTGCTCACCCAGAAACGCTGGTGAAAGTAA
AAGATGCTGAAGATCAGTTGGGTGCACGAGTGGGTTACATCGAACTGGATCTCAACAGCGGTAAGATCCT
TGAGAGTTTTCGCCCCGAAGAACGTTTTCCAATGATGAGCACTTTTAAAGTTCTGCTATGTGGCGCGGTA
TTATCCCGTATTGACGCCGGGCAAGAGCAACTCGGTCGCCGCATACACTATTCTCAGAATGACTTGGTTG
AGTACTCACCAGTCACAGAAAAGCATCTTACGGATGGCATGACAGTAAGAGAATTATGCAGTGCTGCCAT
AACCATGAGTGATAACACTGCGGCCAACTTACTTCTGACAACGATCGGAGGACCGAAGGAGCTAACCGCT
TTTTTGCACAACATGGGGGATCATGTAACTCGCCTTGATCGTTGGGAACCGGAGCTGAATGAAGCCATAC
CAAACGACGAGCGTGACACCACGATGCCTGTAGCAATGGCAACAACGTTGCGCAAACTATTAACTGGCGA
ACTACTTACTCTAGCTTCCCGGCAACAATTAATAGACTGGATGGAGGCGGATAAAGTTGCAGGACCACTT
CTGCGCTCGGCCCTTCCGGCTGGCTGGTTTATTGCTGATAAATCTGGAGCCGGTGAGCGTGGGTCTCGCG
GTATCATTGCAGCACTGGGGCCAGATGGTAAGCCCTCCCGTATCGTAGTTATCTACACGACGGGGAGTCA
GGCAACTATGGATGAACGAAATAGACAGATCGCTGAGATAGGTGCCTCACTGATTAAGCATTGGTAACTG
TCAGACCAAGTTTACTCATATATACTTTAGATTGATTTAAAACTTCATTTTTAATTTAAAAGGATCTAGG
TGAAGATCCTTTTTGATAATCTCATGACCAAAATCCCTTAACGTGAGTTTTCGTTCCACTGAGCGTCAGA
CCCCGTAGAAAAGATCAAAGGATCTTCTTGAGATCCTTTTTTTCTGCGCGTAATCTGCTGCTTGCAAACA
AAAAAACCACCGCTACCAGCGGTGGTTTGTTTGCCGGATCAAGAGCTACCAACTCTTTTTCCGAAGGTAA
CTGGCTTCAGCAGAGCGCAGATACCAAATACTGTTCTTCTAGTGTAGCCGTAGTTAGGCCACCACTTCAA
GAACTCTGTAGCACCGCCTACATACCTCGCTCTGCTAATCCTGTTACCAGTGGCTGCTGCCAGTGGCGAT
AAGTCGTGTCTTACCGGGTTGGACTCAAGACGATAGTTACCGGATAAGGCGCAGCGGTCGGGCTGAACGG
GGGGTTCGTGCACACAGCCCAGCTTGGAGCGAACGACCTACACCGAACTGAGATACCTACAGCGTGAGCT
ATGAGAAAGCGCCACGCTTCCCGAAGGGAGAAAGGCGGACAGGTATCCGGTAAGCGGCAGGGTCGGAACA
GGAGAGCGCACGAGGGAGCTTCCAGGGGGAAACGCCTGGTATCTTTATAGTCCTGTCGGGTTTCGCCACC
TCTGACTTGAGCGTCGATTTTTGTGATGCTCGTCAGGGGGGCGGAGCCTATGGAAAAACGCCAGCAACGC
GGCCTTTTTACGGTTCCTGGCCTTTTGCTGGCCTTTTGCTCACATGTTCTTTCCTGCGTTATCCCCTGAT
TCTGTGGATAACCGTATTACCGCCTTTGAGTGAGCTGATACCGCTCGCCGCAGCCGAACGACCGAGCGCA
GCGAGTCAGTGAGCGAGGAAGCGGAAGAGCGCCCAATACGCAAACCGCCTCTCCCCGCGCGTTGGCCGAT
TCATTAATGCAGCTGGCACGACAGGTTTCCCGACTGGAAAGCGGGCAGTGAGCGCAACGCAATTAATGTG
AGTTAGCTCACTCATTAGGCACCCCAGGCTTTACACTTTATGCTTCCGGCTCGTATGTTGTGTGGAATTG
TGAGCGGATAACAATTTCACACAGGAAACAGCTATGACCATGATTACGCCAAGCGCGCAATTAACCCTCA
CTAAAGGGAACAAAAGCTGGAGCTGCAAGC
