>Addgene plasmid #142413 | TFORF2402 | depositor partial sequence | sequence record 279377 | Insert
ACCGCCACCATGGATTTGATTGACATACTTTGGAGGCAAGATATAGATCTTGGAGTAAGTCGAGAAGTAT
TTGACTTCAGTCAGCGACGGAAAGAGTATGAGCTGGAAAAACAGAAAAAACTTGAAAAGGAAAGACAAGA
ACAACTCCAAAAGGAGCAAGAGAAAGCCTTTTTCGCTCAGTTACAACTAGATGAAGAGACAGGTGAATTT
CTCCCAATTCAGCCAGCCCAGCACATCCAGTCAGAAACCAGTGGATCTGCCAACTACTCCCAGGTTGCCC
ACATTCCCAAATCAGATGCTTTGTACTTTGATGACTGCATGCAGCTTTTGGCGCAGACATTCCCGTTTGT
AGATGACAATGAGTCACTTGTTCCTGATATTCCCGGTCACATCGAGAGCCCAGTCTTCATTGCTACTAAT
CAGGCTCAGTCACCTGAAACTTCTGTTGCTCAGGTAGCCCCTGTTGATTTAGACGGTATGCAACAGGACA
TTGAGCAAGTTTGGGAGGAGCTATTATCCATTCCTGAGTTACAGTGTCTTAATATTGAAAATGACAAGCT
GGTTGAGACTACCATGGTTCCAAGTCCAGAAGCCAAACTGACAGAAGTTGACAATTATCATTTTTACTCA
TCTATACCCTCAATGGAAAAAGAAGTAGGTAACTGTAGTCCACATTTTCTTAATGCTTTTGAGGATTCCT
TCAGCAGCATCCTCTCCACAGAAGACCCCAACCAGTTGACAGTGAACTCATTAAATTCAGATGCCACAGT
CAACACAGATTTTGGTGATGAATTTTATTCTGCTTTCATAGCTGAGCCCAGTATCAGCAACAGCATGCCC
TCACCTGCTACTTTAAGCCATTCACTCTCTGAACTTCTAAATGGGCCCATTGATGTTTCTGATCTATCAC
TTTGCAAAGCTTTCAACCAAAACCACCCTGAAAGCACAGCAGAATTCAATGATTCTGACTCCGGCATTTC
ACTAAACACAAGTCCCAGTGTGGCATCACCAGAACACTCAGTGGAATCTTCCAGCTATGGAGACACACTA
CTTGGCCTCAGTGATTCTGAAGTGGAAGAGCTAGATAGTGCCCCTGGAAGTGTCAAACAGAATGGTCCTA
AAACACCAGTACATTCTTCTGGGGATATGGTACAACCCTTGTCACCATCTCAGGGGCAGAGCACTCACGT
GCATGATGCCCAATGTGAGAACACACCAGAGAAAGAATTGCCTGTAAGTCCTGGTCATCGGAAAACCCCA
TTCACAAAAGACAAACATTCAAGCCGCTTGGAGGCTCATCTCACAAGAGATGAACTTAGGGCAAAAGCTC
TCCATATCCCATTCCCTGTAGAAAAAATCATTAACCTCCCTGTTGTTGACTTCAACGAAATGATGTCCAA
AGAGCAGTTCAATGAAGCTCAACTTGCATTAATTCGGGATATACGTAGGAGGGGTAAGAATAAAGTGGCT
GCTCAGAATTGCAGAAAAAGAAAACTGGAAAATATAGTAGAACTAGAGCAAGATTTAGATCATTTGAAAG
ATGAAAAAGAAAAATTGCTCAAAGAAAAAGGAGAAAATGACAAAAGCCTTCACCTACTGAAAAAACAACT
CAGCACCTTATATCTCGAAGTTTTCAGCATGCTACGTGATGAAGATGGAAAACCTTATTCTCCTAGTGAA
TACTCCCTGCAGCAAACAAGAGATGGCAATGTTTTCCTTGTTCCCAAAAGTAAGAAGCCAGATGTTAAGA
AAAACTAGTAATGAACTAGTCCGTAACTTGAAAGTATTTCGATTTCTTGGCTTTATATATCTTGTGGAAA
GGACGAGATGTGTGAAAGATGCTATCGAGG
