>Addgene plasmid #142413 | TFORF2402 | depositor partial sequence | sequence record 279378 | Barcode
GATGTGTGAAAGATGCTATCGAGG
